>Addgene plasmid #67061 | pCellFree_G03 IL6 | addgene partial sequence | sequence record 118908 | EGFP-N 5'-CGTCGCCGTCCAGCTCGACCAG-3'
TTGCTTGTGCCGTGGTGATGGTGGTGATGGTGGTGACCAGAGGTGCCCATGGTTTCACTTACGTGTTTAA
TGTCTTTACAGACTTTATACATTACTGTCATGGTTAAATAAAATAAAATAAAATAAAATAAAATAAAATA
AAATAAAATAAAATAAAATAAAATAAACTTAAGATGTCCCTATAGTGAGTCGTATTAGACGTCAGGTGGC
ACTTTTCGGGGAAATGTGCGCGGAACCCCTATTTGTTTATTTTTCTAAATACATTCAAATATGTATCCGC
TCATGAGACAATAACCCTGATAAATGCTTCAATAATATTGAAAAAGGAAGAGTATGAGTATTCAACATTT
CCGTGTCGCCCTTATTCCCTTTTTTGCGGCATTTTGCCTTCCTGTTTTTGCTCACCCAGAAACGCTGGTG
AAAGTAAAAGATGCTGAAGATCAGTTGGGTGCACGAGTGGGTTACATCGAACTGGATCTCAACAGCGGTA
AGATCCTTGAGAGTTTTCGCCCCGAAGAACGTTTTCCAATGATGAGCACTTTTAAAGTTCTGCTATGTGG
CGCGGTATTATCCCGTATTGACGCCGGGCAAGAGCAACTCGGTCGCCGCATACACTATTCTCAGAATGAC
TTGGTTGAGTACTCACCAGTCACAGAAAAGCATCTTACGGATGGCATGACAGTAAGAGAATTATGCAGTG
CTGCCATAACCATGAGTGATAACACTGCGGCCAACTTACTTCTGACAACGATCGGAGGACCGAAGGAGCT
AACCGC
