>Addgene plasmid #67061 | pCellFree_G03 IL6 | addgene partial sequence | sequence record 120047 | T7term 5'-GCTAGTTATTGCTCAGCGG-3'
GGTACCACGCGTACCCAACACACGGACACATGCACGAACACGCATGCAGAGAGATCATACATCATCTATA
GAGAAGTACACGTAAAAGTAAGACTCGTCGTCTGCCAGCTACAACCGAGAAGGCGACGTGAAAGGAACAA
GAAAGGAGGAGGAGGGCGGCCGCTTACACCACTTTGTACAAGAAAGTTGGGTACATCTGCCGAAGAGCCC
TCAGGCTGGACTGCAGGAACTCCTTAAAGCTGCGCAGAATGAGATGAGTTGTCATGTCCTGCAGCCACTG
GTTCTGTGCCTGCAGCTTCGTCAGCAGGCTGGCATTTGTGGTTGGGTCAGGGGTGGTTATTGCATCTAGA
TTCTTTGCCTTTTTCTGCAGGAACTGGATCAGGACTTTTGTACTCATCTGCACAGCTCTGGCTTGTTCCT
CACTACTCTCAAATCTGTTCTGGAGGTACTCTAGGTATACCTCAAACTCCAAAAGACCAGTGATGATTTT
CACCAGGCAAGTCTCCTCATTGAATCCAGATTGGAAGCATCCATCTTTTTCAGCCATCTTTGGAAGGTTC
AGGTTGTTTTCTGCCAGTGCCTCTTTGCTGCTTTCACACATGTTACTCTTGTTACATGTCTCCTTTCTCA
GGGCTGAGATGCCGTCGAGGATGTACCGAATTTGTTTGTCAATTCGTTCTGAAGAGGTGAGTGGCTGTCT
GTGTGGGGCGGCTACATCTTTGGAATCTTCTCCTGGGGGTACTGGGGCAGGGAAGGCAGCAGGCAACACC
AGGAGCAGCCCCAGGGAGAAGGCAACTGGACCGAAGGCGCTTGTGGAGAAGGAGTTCATGCCAACTTTTT
TGTACAAACTTGTCGGACCCTGGAAGAGCACCTCCAGCTTGTATAGCTCGTCCATGCCGAGAGTGATCCC
GGCGGCGGTCACGAACTCCAGCAGGACCATGTGATCGCGCTTCTCGTTGG
