>Addgene plasmid #67061 | pCellFree_G03 IL6 | addgene partial sequence | sequence record 120465 | EGFP-C 5'-CATGGTCCTGCTGGAGTTCGTG-3'
GAGCTATACAAGCTGGAGGTGCTCTTCCAGGGTCCGACAAGTTTGTACAAAAAAGTTGGCATGAACTCCT
TCTCCACAAGCGCCTTCGGTCCAGTTGCCTTCTCCCTGGGGCTGCTCCTGGTGTTGCCTGCTGCCTTCCC
TGCCCCAGTACCCCCAGGAGAAGATTCCAAAGATGTAGCCGCCCCACACAGACAGCCACTCACCTCTTCA
GAACGAATTGACAAACAAATTCGGTACATCCTCGACGGCATCTCAGCCCTGAGAAAGGAGACATGTAACA
AGAGTAACATGTGTGAAAGCAGCAAAGAGGCACTGGCAGAAAACAACCTGAACCTTCCAAAGATGGCTGA
AAAAGATGGATGCTTCCAATCTGGATTCAATGAGGAGACTTGCCTGGTGAAAATCATCACTGGTCTTTTG
GAGTTTGAGGTATACCTAGAGTACCTCCAGAACAGATTTGAGAGTAGTGAGGAACAAGCCAGAGCTGTGC
AGATGAGTACAAAAGTCCTGATCCAGTTCCTGCAGAAAAAGGCAAAGAATCTAGATGCAATAACCACCCC
TGACCCAACCACAAATGCCAGCCTGCTGACGAAGCTGCAGGCACAGAACCAGTGGCTGCAGGACATGACA
ACTCATCTCATTCTGCGCAGCTTTAAGGAGTTCCTGCAGTCCAGCCTGAGGGCTCTTCGGCAGATGTACC
CAACTTTCTTGTACAAAGTGGTGTAAGCGGCCGCCCTCCTCCTCCTTTCTTGTTCCTTTCACGTCGCCTT
CTCGGTTGTAGCTGG
