[The description below was written by a language model from this plasmid's Addgene catalogue record.]
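Description:
pCellFree_G03 IL6 is a cell-free expression plasmid built on the pCellFree_G03 backbone and carrying the human interleukin-6 (IL6) coding sequence. It is maintained in E. coli as a high-copy plasmid under ampicillin selection. The record does not name the origin of replication, and no feature table is provided, so the exact arrangement of the backbone elements cannot be described beyond the catalogue fields.

The IL6 open reading frame was introduced by Gateway recombination cloning, so the insert is expected to be flanked by the short attachment-site sequences that this method leaves behind. Transcription is driven by a T7 promoter, which requires T7 RNA polymerase and suits coupled in vitro transcription–translation reactions. The listing of a T7 terminator sequencing primer suggests that a T7 terminator lies downstream of the insert. The backbone supplies two N-terminal fusion partners, a His tag and EGFP, so the product is a His-EGFP-IL6 fusion. The His tag allows metal-affinity capture or detection. The EGFP moiety gives a fluorescent readout that can be used to follow the yield and integrity of the translated protein without purifying it. Any translation-enhancing leader sequences present in the backbone are not stated in the record.

The stated purpose is to serve as a standard for benchmarking cell-free expression. IL6 is one of a set of test proteins used to compare the performance of different cell-free protein synthesis systems, where a common vector design and fluorescent tag allow expression to be measured on the same basis across lysates.
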