Addgene plasmid #67061: pCellFree_G03 IL6
Purpose: Standard for cell-free expression benchmarking.
Depositing lab: Kirill Alexandrov. Depositing organization: University of Queensland. Publication: Performance benchmarking of four cell-free protein expression systems. Gagoski D, Polinkovsky ME, Mureev S, Kunert A, Johnston W, Gambin Y, Alexandrov K. Biotechnol Bioeng. 2015 Aug 24. doi: 10.1002/bit.25814. PubMed 26301602.
Backbone
  Vector backbone: pCellFree_G03
  Vector type: Cell-free expression
Growth in bacteria
  Bacterial resistance: Ampicillin, 100 μg/mL
  Growth temperature: 37°C
  Growth strain: DH5alpha
  Copy number: High Copy
Gene/Insert
  Gene/Insert name: IL6 (alt name: Interleukin-6)
  Species: H. sapiens (human)
  Entrez Gene: IL6 (a.k.a. BSF-2, BSF2, CDF, HGF, HSF, IFN-beta-2, IFNB2, IL-6)
  Promoter: T7
  Tag / fusion protein: His (N terminal on backbone); EGFP (N terminal on backbone)
  Cloning method: Gateway Cloning
  Sequencing primers: 5′ EGFP-C; 3′ T7 terminal
Terms and licenses: Academic/Nonprofit Terms; Industry Terms: Not Available to Industry
How to cite: pCellFree_G03 IL6 was a gift from Kirill Alexandrov (Addgene plasmid # 67061 ; http://n2t.net/addgene:67061 ; RRID:Addgene_67061)
